>Addgene plasmid #31817 | pCI-HA-ERK5-FL | addgene partial sequence | sequence record 36818 | LNCX 5'-AGCTCGTTTAGTGAACCGTCAGATC-3'
AAACTATGCGGTGTTATCACAGNTTAATTGCTAACGCAGTCAGTGCTTCTGACACAACAGTCTCGAACTT
AAGCTGCAGAAGTTGGTCGTGAGGCACTGGGCAGGTAAGTATCAAGGTTACAAGACAGGTTTAAGGAGAC
CAATAGAAACTGGGCTTGTCGAGACAGAGAAGACTCTTGCGTTTCTGATAGGCACCTATTGGTCTTACTG
ACATCCACTTTGCCTTTCTCTCCACAGGTGTCCACTCCCAGTTCAATTACAGCTCTTAAGGCTAGAGTAC
TTAATACGACTCACTATAGGCTAGCGGGTATGGCTTACCCATACGATGTTCCAGATTACGCTAGTTTGCC
CACCATGGCCGAACCGCTGAAGGAGGAGGACGGCGAAGATGGCTCTGGGGAGCCCCCTGGGAGGGTGAAG
GCAGAACCCGTTCACACCGCTGCCTCTGTGGTGGCCAAGAACCTGGCCCTGCTCAAAGCCCGCTCCTTCG
ACGTGACCTTTGACGTGGGGGACGAGTACGAGATCATCGAGACCATAGGCAATGGGGCCTACGGGGTGGT
GTCTTCGGCGCGCCGCCGCCTCACGGGCCAGCAGGTGGCCATCAAGAAGATACCTAATGCTTTTGATGTG
GTGACCAATGCCAAACGGACCCTCAGGGAGCTGAAGATCCTCAAACACTTCAAACACGACAATATCATCG
CCATCAAGGACATCCTGAAGCCTACTGTGCCCTATGGAGAATTCAGATCTGTCTATGTGGTACTGGACCT
CATGGAGAGCGACCTACACCAGATCATTCACTCTTCACAGCCGCTCACCCTGGAACATGTGAGATACTTC
CTGTACCAGCTGCTTCGGGGCCTCAAATACATGCACTCTGCTCAGGTCATCCACCGTGATCTTAAACCCT
