[The description below was written by a language model from this plasmid's Addgene catalogue record.]
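Description:
pCI-HA-ERK5-FL is a mammalian expression plasmid built on the commercial pCI backbone (about 4 kb without insert). It is propagated in E. coli as a high-copy plasmid under ampicillin selection. The record lists no mammalian selection marker, so it is presumably intended mainly for transient transfection. No feature table is supplied, so backbone elements other than the promoter and the bacterial resistance marker cannot be confirmed from the recorded information.

The insert is mouse Erk5, the product of the Mapk7 gene, also known as BMK1. The "FL" in the name suggests the full-length coding sequence, although the record gives neither the insert size nor its exact boundaries. Expression is driven by the CMV promoter, a strong constitutive promoter active in most cultured mammalian cell lines. An HA epitope tag is fused to the N terminus of the kinase, allowing the expressed protein to be detected or immunoprecipitated with anti-HA antibodies and distinguished from endogenous ERK5. The insert was introduced by restriction enzyme cloning, but the specific 5′ and 3′ sites are not recorded.

The associated publication describes ERK5 as an unusual mitogen-activated protein kinase that contains a transcriptional activation domain. The plasmid therefore suits overexpression of tagged ERK5 in mammalian cells to study its signalling, its kinase activity, and its role in transcriptional activation. It may also serve as a full-length reference alongside truncated or mutant versions, though the record does not describe any such variants.
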