Addgene plasmid #31817: pCI-HA-ERK5-FL
Depositing lab: Astar Winoto. Depositing organization: University of California, Berkeley. Publication: ERK5 is a novel type of mitogen-activated protein kinase containing a transcriptional activation domain. Kasler HG, Victoria J, Duramad O, Winoto A. Mol Cell Biol. 2000 Nov;20(22):8382-9. 10.1128/MCB.20.22.8382-8389.2000 PubMed 11046135.
Backbone
  Vector backbone: pCI
  Backbone manufacturer: Promega
  Backbone size w/o insert (bp): 4000
  Vector type: Mammalian Expression
Growth in bacteria
  Bacterial resistance: Ampicillin, 100 μg/mL
  Growth temperature: 37°C
  Growth strain: DH5alpha
  Copy number: High Copy
Gene/Insert
  Gene/Insert name: Erk5
  Species: M. musculus (mouse)
  Entrez Gene: Mapk7 (a.k.a. BMK-1, BMK1, ERK-5, ERK5, Erk5-T, PRKM7, b2b2346Clo)
  Promoter: CMV
  Tag / fusion protein: HA (N terminal on insert)
  Cloning method: Restriction Enzyme; 5′ cloning site none (unknown if destroyed); 3′ cloning site none (unknown if destroyed)
  Sequencing primers: 5′ CMV forward; 3′ EBV reverse
Terms and licenses: Academic/Nonprofit Terms; Industry Terms: Not Available to Industry
How to cite: pCI-HA-ERK5-FL was a gift from Astar Winoto (Addgene plasmid # 31817 ; http://n2t.net/addgene:31817 ; RRID:Addgene_31817)
